Addgene plasmid #125515: lentiSAMv2 ZFAND3-guide3
Purpose: CRISPR-mediated activation of ZFAND3. Catalytically inactive Cas9 from S. pyogenes and VP64 with 2A-BlastR.
Depositing lab: Jorge Ferrer. Depositing organization: Imperial College London. Publication: Human pancreatic islet three-dimensional chromatin architecture provides insights into the genetics of type 2 diabetes. Miguel-Escalada I, Bonas-Guarch S, Cebola I, Ponsa-Cobas J, Mendieta-Esteban J, Atla G, Javierre BM, Rolando DMY, Farabella I, Morgan CC, Garcia-Hurtado J, Beucher A, Moran I, Pasquali L, Ramos-Rodriguez M, Appel EVR, Linneberg A, Gjesing AP, Witte DR, Pedersen O, Grarup N, Ravassard P, Torrents D, Mercader JM, Piemonti L, Berney T, de Koning EJP, Kerr-Conte J, Pattou F, Fedko IO, Groop L, Prokopenko I, Hansen T, Marti-Renom MA, Fraser P, Ferrer J. Nat Genet. 2019 Jun 28. pii: 10.1038/s41588-019-0457-0. doi: 10.1038/s41588-019-0457-0. PubMed 31253982.
Backbone
  Vector backbone: lentiSAMv2
  Backbone manufacturer: Feng Zhang (Addgene #75112)
  Vector type: Mammalian Expression, Lentiviral, CRISPR
  Selectable markers: Blasticidin
Growth in bacteria
  Bacterial resistance: Ampicillin, 100 μg/mL
  Growth temperature: 37°C
  Growth strain: Stbl3
  Copy number: High Copy
Gene/Insert
  Gene/Insert name: dCas9-VP64-2A-BlastR
  gRNA/shRNA sequence: AGGGCCCGGGGCTTCAGAG
  Species: H. sapiens (human)
  Promoter: EF1a core and U6
  Cloning method: Restriction Enzyme; 5′ cloning site Unknown (destroyed during cloning); 3′ cloning site Unknown (destroyed during cloning)
  Sequencing primers: 5′ GATCCGCCACCATGGATGC
Terms and licenses: Academic/Nonprofit Terms; Industry Terms: Not Available to Industry
How to cite: lentiSAMv2 ZFAND3-guide3 was a gift from Jorge Ferrer (Addgene plasmid # 125515 ; http://n2t.net/addgene:125515 ; RRID:Addgene_125515)
