[The description below was written by a language model from this plasmid's Addgene catalogue record and pLannotate feature annotations shown in this document.]
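Description:
lentiSAMv2 ZFAND3-guide3 is a lentiviral CRISPR activation plasmid built on the lentiSAMv2 backbone and designed to upregulate the human ZFAND3 gene. It is a roughly 13.5 kb transfer vector propagated in E. coli through a high-copy ColE1/pUC-type origin with ampicillin selection. The backbone also carries an f1 origin and an SV40/EM7-driven bleomycin/Zeocin resistance cassette that lies outside the viral genome. The lentiviral portion has a CMV enhancer/promoter fused to a truncated HIV-1 5' LTR, which drives genomic RNA production in packaging cells. This is followed by the Ψ packaging signal, RRE for Rev-dependent export, cPPT/CTS, a WPRE to boost transcript expression, and a truncated 3' LTR with a downstream bGH polyadenylation signal.

Two expression units sit between the LTRs. A human U6 Pol III promoter transcribes the ZFAND3-targeting guide, the third of a set judging by the name. The guide is fused to an S. pyogenes scaffold modified with two MS2 stem loops, which can recruit MS2 coat protein-fused activator domains supplied from a separate construct in the SAM system. Downstream, the EF-1α core promoter drives a nuclear-localised, catalytically dead Cas9 (D10A, N863A). According to the catalogue entry, this is fused to the VP64 transactivator and linked through a 2A peptide to blasticidin S deaminase. The feature table annotates dCas9 and BSD but not VP64 or the 2A, which presumably fall in the unannotated gap between them. Transduced mammalian cells are selected with blasticidin. The plasmid was deposited in connection with work on pancreatic islet chromatin architecture and type 2 diabetes genetics.
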