Features (pLannotate 1.2.2; 38 found; start..end, strand, type, name):
     18..36      +  misc_RNA       MS2 stem loop: stem loop that binds the bacteriophage MS2 coat protein
     47..83      +  misc_RNA       gRNA scaffold (fragment): guide RNA scaffold for the Streptococcus pyogenes CRISPR/Cas9 system
     88..106     +  misc_RNA       MS2 stem loop: stem loop that binds the bacteriophage MS2 coat protein
    117..136     +  misc_RNA       gRNA scaffold (fragment): guide RNA scaffold for the Streptococcus pyogenes CRISPR/Cas9 system
    149..167     +  CDS            small t antigen (fragment): SV40 (simian virus 40) small t antigen
    193..404     +  promoter       EF-1α core promoter: core promoter for human elongation factor EF-1α
    421..468     +  CDS            nucleoplasmin NLS: bipartite nuclear localization signal from nucleoplasmin
    468..4569    +  CDS            dCas9 (fragment): catalytically dead mutant of the Cas9 endonuclease from the Streptococcus pyogenes Type II CRISPR/Cas system RNA-guided DNA-binding protein that lacks endonuclease activity due to the D10A mutation in the RuvC catalytic domain and the N863A mutation in the HNH catalytic domain
   4894..5292    +  CDS            BSD: blasticidin S deaminase; Aspergillus terreus BSD; confers resistance to blasticidin
   5293..5314    +  misc_feature   MCS (fragment): pBluescript multiple cloning site
   5317..5905    +  misc_feature   WPRE: woodchuck hepatitis virus posttranscriptional regulatory element
   5842..6423    +  CDS            nef (fragment): NEF_HV1H2 - Experimental evidence at protein level: Swiss-Prot protein existence level 1. Extracellular Nef protein targets CD4(+) T-lymphocytes for apoptosis by interacting with CXCR4 surface receptors. From Human immunodeficiency virus type 1 group M subtype B (isolate HXB2) (HIV-1).
   6430..6610    +  LTR            5' LTR (truncated): truncated 5' long terminal repeat (LTR) from HIV-1
   6642..6866    +  polyA_signal   bGH poly(A) signal: bovine growth hormone polyadenylation signal
   6870..6891    +  promoter       SV40 promoter (fragment): SV40 enhancer and early promoter
   6912..7340    +  rep_origin     f1 ori (sequence partly withheld): f1 bacteriophage origin of replication; arrow indicates direction of (+) strand synthesis
   7354..7683    +  promoter       SV40 promoter: SV40 enhancer and early promoter
   7731..7778    +  promoter       EM7 promoter: synthetic bacterial promoter&nbsp
   7797..8171    +  CDS            BleoR: antibiotic-binding protein; Sh ble from Streptoalloteichus hindustanus; confers resistance to bleomycin, phleomycin, and Zeocin™
   8181..8306    +  CDS            ble (fragment): BLE_KLEPN - Experimental evidence at protein level: Swiss-Prot protein existence level 1. Binding protein with a strong affinity to the bleomycin family of antibiotics. Binds to CL990; an antimitotic-antibiotic compound. From Klebsiella pneumoniae.
   8301..8422    +  polyA_signal   SV40 poly(A) signal: SV40 polyadenylation signal
   8493..8515    -  protein_bind   lac operator (fragment): The lac repressor binds to the lac operator to inhibit transcription in E. coli. This inhibition can be relieved by adding lactose or isopropyl-β-D-thiogalactopyranoside (IPTG). lac repressor encoded by lacI
   8519..8549    -  promoter       lac promoter: promoter for the E. coli lac operon
   8564..8585    -  protein_bind   CAP binding site: CAP binding activates transcription in the presence of cAMP. E. coli catabolite activator protein
   8598..8690    -  CDS            lacI (fragment): lac repressor; lacI; The lac repressor binds to the lac operator to inhibit transcription in E. coli. This inhibition can be relieved by adding lactose or isopropyl-β-D-thiogalactopyranoside (IPTG).
   8873..9461    -  rep_origin     ori: high-copy-number ColE1/pMB1/pBR322/pUC origin of replication
   9632..10492   -  CDS            AmpR: β-lactamase; bla; confers resistance to ampicillin, carbenicillin, and related antibiotics
  10493..10597   -  promoter       AmpR promoter: bla
  10656..10708   -  misc_feature   bom (fragment): basis of mobility region from pBR322
  10863..11242   +  enhancer       CMV enhancer: human cytomegalovirus immediate early enhancer
  11243..11442   +  promoter       CMV promoter: human cytomegalovirus (CMV) immediate early promoter
  11460..11640   +  LTR            5' LTR (truncated): truncated 5' long terminal repeat (LTR) from HIV-1
  11687..11812   +  misc_feature   HIV-1 Ψ: packaging signal of human immunodeficiency virus type 1
  11796..12159   +  CDS            HIV-1 gag (fragment): gag protein from human immunodeficiency virus 1; gag
  12305..12538   +  misc_feature   RRE: The Rev response element (RRE) of HIV-1 allows for Rev-dependent mRNA export from the nucleus to the cytoplasm.
  12915..13015   +  CDS            Rev (fragment): human immunodeficiency virus 1 (HIV-1) Rev protein; rev; enhances nuclear export of unspliced and incompletely spliced viral mRNAs
  13065..13182   +  misc_feature   cPPT/CTS: central polypurine tract and central termination sequence of HIV-1
  13232..13472   +  promoter       U6 promoter: RNA polymerase III promoter for human U6 snRNA
>Addgene plasmid #125515 | lentiSAMv2 ZFAND3-guide3 | addgene full sequence | sequence record 250170 | Addgene NGS Result
GTTTTAGAGCTAGGCCAACATGAGGATCACCCATGTCTGCAGGGCCTAGCAAGTTAAAATAAGGCTAGTC
CGTTATCAACTTGGCCAACATGAGGATCACCCATGTCTGCAGGGCCAAGTGGCACCGAGTCGGTGCTTTT
TTTGGATCCTAGGTCTTGAAAGGAGTGGGAATTGGCTCCGGTGCCCGTCAGTGGGCAGAGCGCACATCGC
CCACAGTCCCCGAGAAGTTGGGGGGAGGGGTCGGCAATTGATCCGGTGCCTAGAGAAGGTGGCGCGGGGT
AAACTGGGAAAGTGATGTCGTGTACTGGCTCCGCCTTTTTCCCGAGGGTGGGGGAGAACCGTATATAAGT
GCAGTAGTCGCCGTGAACGTTCTTTTTCGCAACGGGTTTGCCGCCAGAACACAGGCGTACGGCCACCATG
AAAAGGCCGGCGGCCACGAAAAAGGCCGGCCAGGCAAAAAAGAAAAAGGACAAGAAGTACAGCATCGGCC
TGGCCATCGGCACCAACTCTGTGGGCTGGGCCGTGATCACCGACGAGTACAAGGTGCCCAGCAAGAAATT
CAAGGTGCTGGGCAACACCGACCGGCACAGCATCAAGAAGAACCTGATCGGAGCCCTGCTGTTCGACAGC
GGCGAAACAGCCGAGGCCACCCGGCTGAAGAGAACCGCCAGAAGAAGATACACCAGACGGAAGAACCGGA
TCTGCTATCTGCAAGAGATCTTCAGCAACGAGATGGCCAAGGTGGACGACAGCTTCTTCCACAGACTGGA
AGAGTCCTTCCTGGTGGAAGAGGATAAGAAGCACGAGCGGCACCCCATCTTCGGCAACATCGTGGACGAG
GTGGCCTACCACGAGAAGTACCCCACCATCTACCACCTGAGAAAGAAACTGGTGGACAGCACCGACAAGG
CCGACCTGCGGCTGATCTATCTGGCCCTGGCCCACATGATCAAGTTCCGGGGCCACTTCCTGATCGAGGG
CGACCTGAACCCCGACAACAGCGACGTGGACAAGCTGTTCATCCAGCTGGTGCAGACCTACAACCAGCTG
TTCGAGGAAAACCCCATCAACGCCAGCGGCGTGGACGCCAAGGCCATCCTGTCTGCCAGACTGAGCAAGA
GCAGACGGCTGGAAAATCTGATCGCCCAGCTGCCCGGCGAGAAGAAGAATGGCCTGTTCGGCAACCTGAT
TGCCCTGAGCCTGGGCCTGACCCCCAACTTCAAGAGCAACTTCGACCTGGCCGAGGATGCCAAACTGCAG
CTGAGCAAGGACACCTACGACGACGACCTGGACAACCTGCTGGCCCAGATCGGCGACCAGTACGCCGACC
TGTTTCTGGCCGCCAAGAACCTGTCCGACGCCATCCTGCTGAGCGACATCCTGAGAGTGAACACCGAGAT
CACCAAGGCCCCCCTGAGCGCCTCTATGATCAAGAGATACGACGAGCACCACCAGGACCTGACCCTGCTG
AAAGCTCTCGTGCGGCAGCAGCTGCCTGAGAAGTACAAAGAGATTTTCTTCGACCAGAGCAAGAACGGCT
ACGCCGGCTACATTGACGGCGGAGCCAGCCAGGAAGAGTTCTACAAGTTCATCAAGCCCATCCTGGAAAA
GATGGACGGCACCGAGGAACTGCTCGTGAAGCTGAACAGAGAGGACCTGCTGCGGAAGCAGCGGACCTTC
GACAACGGCAGCATCCCCCACCAGATCCACCTGGGAGAGCTGCACGCCATTCTGCGGCGGCAGGAAGATT
TTTACCCATTCCTGAAGGACAACCGGGAAAAGATCGAGAAGATCCTGACCTTCCGCATCCCCTACTACGT
GGGCCCTCTGGCCAGGGGAAACAGCAGATTCGCCTGGATGACCAGAAAGAGCGAGGAAACCATCACCCCC
TGGAACTTCGAGGAAGTGGTGGACAAGGGCGCTTCCGCCCAGAGCTTCATCGAGCGGATGACCAACTTCG
ATAAGAACCTGCCCAACGAGAAGGTGCTGCCCAAGCACAGCCTGCTGTACGAGTACTTCACCGTGTATAA
CGAGCTGACCAAAGTGAAATACGTGACCGAGGGAATGAGAAAGCCCGCCTTCCTGAGCGGCGAGCAGAAA
AAGGCCATCGTGGACCTGCTGTTCAAGACCAACCGGAAAGTGACCGTGAAGCAGCTGAAAGAGGACTACT
TCAAGAAAATCGAGTGCTTCGACTCCGTGGAAATCTCCGGCGTGGAAGATCGGTTCAACGCCTCCCTGGG
CACATACCACGATCTGCTGAAAATTATCAAGGACAAGGACTTCCTGGACAATGAGGAAAACGAGGACATT
CTGGAAGATATCGTGCTGACCCTGACACTGTTTGAGGACAGAGAGATGATCGAGGAACGGCTGAAAACCT
ATGCCCACCTGTTCGACGACAAAGTGATGAAGCAGCTGAAGCGGCGGAGATACACCGGCTGGGGCAGGCT
GAGCCGGAAGCTGATCAACGGCATCCGGGACAAGCAGTCCGGCAAGACAATCCTGGATTTCCTGAAGTCC
GACGGCTTCGCCAACAGAAACTTCATGCAGCTGATCCACGACGACAGCCTGACCTTTAAAGAGGACATCC
AGAAAGCCCAGGTGTCCGGCCAGGGCGATAGCCTGCACGAGCACATTGCCAATCTGGCCGGCAGCCCCGC
CATTAAGAAGGGCATCCTGCAGACAGTGAAGGTGGTGGACGAGCTCGTGAAAGTGATGGGCCGGCACAAG
CCCGAGAACATCGTGATCGAAATGGCCAGAGAGAACCAGACCACCCAGAAGGGACAGAAGAACAGCCGCG
AGAGAATGAAGCGGATCGAAGAGGGCATCAAAGAGCTGGGCAGCCAGATCCTGAAAGAACACCCCGTGGA
AAACACCCAGCTGCAGAACGAGAAGCTGTACCTGTACTACCTGCAGAATGGGCGGGATATGTACGTGGAC
CAGGAACTGGACATCAACCGGCTGTCCGACTACGATGTGGACCACATCGTGCCTCAGAGCTTTCTGAAGG
ACGACTCCATCGACAACAAGGTGCTGACCAGAAGCGACAAGGCCCGGGGCAAGAGCGACAACGTGCCCTC
CGAAGAGGTCGTGAAGAAGATGAAGAACTACTGGCGGCAGCTGCTGAACGCCAAGCTGATTACCCAGAGA
AAGTTCGACAATCTGACCAAGGCCGAGAGAGGCGGCCTGAGCGAACTGGATAAGGCCGGCTTCATCAAGA
GACAGCTGGTGGAAACCCGGCAGATCACAAAGCACGTGGCACAGATCCTGGACTCCCGGATGAACACTAA
GTACGACGAGAATGACAAGCTGATCCGGGAAGTGAAAGTGATCACCCTGAAGTCCAAGCTGGTGTCCGAT
TTCCGGAAGGATTTCCAGTTTTACAAAGTGCGCGAGATCAACAACTACCACCACGCCCACGACGCCTACC
TGAACGCCGTCGTGGGAACCGCCCTGATCAAAAAGTACCCTAAGCTGGAAAGCGAGTTCGTGTACGGCGA
CTACAAGGTGTACGACGTGCGGAAGATGATCGCCAAGAGCGAGCAGGAAATCGGCAAGGCTACCGCCAAG
TACTTCTTCTACAGCAACATCATGAACTTTTTCAAGACCGAGATTACCCTGGCCAACGGCGAGATCCGGA
AGCGGCCTCTGATCGAGACAAACGGCGAAACCGGGGAGATCGTGTGGGATAAGGGCCGGGATTTTGCCAC
CGTGCGGAAAGTGCTGAGCATGCCCCAAGTGAATATCGTGAAAAAGACCGAGGTGCAGACAGGCGGCTTC
AGCAAAGAGTCTATCCTGCCCAAGAGGAACAGCGATAAGCTGATCGCCAGAAAGAAGGACTGGGACCCTA
AGAAGTACGGCGGCTTCGACAGCCCCACCGTGGCCTATTCTGTGCTGGTGGTGGCCAAAGTGGAAAAGGG
CAAGTCCAAGAAACTGAAGAGTGTGAAAGAGCTGCTGGGGATCACCATCATGGAAAGAAGCAGCTTCGAG
AAGAATCCCATCGACTTTCTGGAAGCCAAGGGCTACAAAGAAGTGAAAAAGGACCTGATCATCAAGCTGC
CTAAGTACTCCCTGTTCGAGCTGGAAAACGGCCGGAAGAGAATGCTGGCCTCTGCCGGCGAACTGCAGAA
GGGAAACGAACTGGCCCTGCCCTCCAAATATGTGAACTTCCTGTACCTGGCCAGCCACTATGAGAAGCTG
AAGGGCTCCCCCGAGGATAATGAGCAGAAACAGCTGTTTGTGGAACAGCACAAGCACTACCTGGACGAGA
TCATCGAGCAGATCAGCGAGTTCTCCAAGAGAGTGATCCTGGCCGACGCTAATCTGGACAAAGTGCTGTC
CGCCTACAACAAGCACCGGGATAAGCCCATCAGAGAGCAGGCCGAGAATATCATCCACCTGTTTACCCTG
ACCAATCTGGGAGCCCCTGCCGCCTTCAAGTACTTTGACACCACCATCGACCGGAAGAGGTACACCAGCA
CCAAAGAGGTGCTGGACGCCACCCTGATCCACCAGAGCATCACCGGCCTGTACGAGACACGGATCGACCT
GTCTCAGCTGGGAGGCGACAGCGCTGGAGGAGGTGGAAGCGGAGGAGGAGGAAGCGGAGGAGGAGGTAGC
GGACCTAAGAAAAAGAGGAAGGTGGCGGCCGCTGGATCCGGACGGGCTGACGCATTGGACGATTTTGATC
TGGATATGCTGGGAAGTGACGCCCTCGATGATTTTGACCTTGACATGCTTGGTTCGGATGCCCTTGATGA
CTTTGACCTCGACATGCTCGGCAGTGACGCCCTTGATGATTTCGACCTGGACATGCTGATTAACTGTACA
GGCAGTGGAGAGGGCAGAGGAAGTCTGCTAACATGCGGTGACGTCGAGGAGAATCCTGGCCCAATGGCCA
AGCCTTTGTCTCAAGAAGAATCCACCCTCATTGAAAGAGCAACGGCTACAATCAACAGCATCCCCATCTC
TGAAGACTACAGCGTCGCCAGCGCAGCTCTCTCTAGCGACGGCCGCATCTTCACTGGTGTCAATGTATAT
CATTTTACTGGGGGACCTTGTGCAGAACTCGTGGTGCTGGGCACTGCTGCTGCTGCGGCAGCTGGCAACC
TGACTTGTATCGTCGCGATCGGAAATGAGAACAGGGGCATCTTGAGCCCCTGCGGACGGTGCCGACAGGT
GCTTCTCGATCTGCATCCTGGGATCAAAGCCATAGTGAAGGACAGTGATGGACAGCCGACGGCAGTTGGG
ATTCGTGAATTGCTGCCCTCTGGTTATGTGTGGGAGGGCTAAGAATTCGATATCAAGCTTATCGGTAATC
AACCTCTGGATTACAAAATTTGTGAAAGATTGACTGGTATTCTTAACTATGTTGCTCCTTTTACGCTATG
TGGATACGCTGCTTTAATGCCTTTGTATCATGCTATTGCTTCCCGTATGGCTTTCATTTTCTCCTCCTTG
TATAAATCCTGGTTGCTGTCTCTTTATGAGGAGTTGTGGCCCGTTGTCAGGCAACGTGGCGTGGTGTGCA
CTGTGTTTGCTGACGCAACCCCCACTGGTTGGGGCATTGCCACCACCTGTCAGCTCCTTTCCGGGACTTT
CGCTTTCCCCCTCCCTATTGCCACGGCGGAACTCATCGCCGCCTGCCTTGCCCGCTGCTGGACAGGGGCT
CGGCTGTTGGGCACTGACAATTCCGTGGTGTTGTCGGGGAAATCATCGTCCTTTCCTTGGCTGCTCGCCT
GTGTTGCCACCTGGATTCTGCGCGGGACGTCCTTCTGCTACGTCCCTTCGGCCCTCAATCCAGCGGACCT
TCCTTCCCGCGGCCTGCTGCCGGCTCTGCGGCCTCTTCCGCGTCTTCGCCTTCGCCCTCAGACGAGTCGG
ATCTCCCTTTGGGCCGCCTCCCCGCATCGATACCGTCGACCTCGAGACCTAGAAAAACATGGAGCAATCA
CAAGTAGCAATACAGCAGCTACCAATGCTGATTGTGCCTGGCTAGAAGCACAAGAGGAGGAGGAGGTGGG
TTTTCCAGTCACACCTCAGGTACCTTTAAGACCAATGACTTACAAGGCAGCTGTAGATCTTAGCCACTTT
TTAAAAGAAAAGGGGGGACTGGAAGGGCTAATTCACTCCCAACGAAGACAAGATATCCTTGATCTGTGGA
TCTACCACACACAAGGCTACTTCCCTGATTGGCAGAACTACACACCAGGGCCAGGGATCAGATATCCACT
GACCTTTGGATGGTGCTACAAGCTAGTACCAGTTGAGCAAGAGAAGGTAGAAGAAGCCAATGAAGGAGAG
AACACCCGCTTGTTACACCCTGTGAGCCTGCATGGGATGGATGACCCGGAGAGAGAAGTATTAGAGTGGA
GGTTTGACAGCCGCCTAGCATTTCATCACATGGCCCGAGAGCTGCATCCGGACTGTACTGGGTCTCTCTG
GTTAGACCAGATCTGAGCCTGGGAGCTCTCTGGCTAACTAGGGAACCCACTGCTTAAGCCTCAATAAAGC
TTGCCTTGAGTGCTTCAAGTAGTGTGTGCCCGTCTGTTGTGTGACTCTGGTAACTAGAGATCCCTCAGAC
CCTTTTAGTCAGTGTGGAAAATCTCTAGCAGGGCCCGTTTAAACCCGCTGATCAGCCTCGACTGTGCCTT
CTAGTTGCCAGCCATCTGTTGTTTGCCCCTCCCCCGTGCCTTCCTTGACCCTGGAAGGTGCCACTCCCAC
TGTCCTTTCCTAATAAAATGAGGAAATTGCATCGCATTGTCTGAGTAGGTGTCATTCTATTCTGGGGGGT
GGGGTGGGGCAGGACAGCAAGGGGGAGGATTGGGAAGACAATAGCAGGCATGCTGGGGATGCGGTGGGCT
CTATGGCTTCTGAGGCGGAAAGAACCAGCTGGGGCTCTAGGGGGTATCCCC
[124 nt withheld, positions 6912-7035]
C
[91 nt withheld, positions 7037-7127]
A
[49 nt withheld, positions 7129-7177]
CCTTTGACGTTGGAGTCCACGTTCTTT
[37 nt withheld, positions 7205-7241]
ACCCTATCTCGGTCTATTCTTTTGATTTATAAGGGATTTTGCCGATTTCGGCCTATTGGTTAAAAAATGA
GCTGATTTAACAAAAATTTAACGCGAATTAATTCTGTGGAATGTGTGTCAGTTAGGGTGTGGAAAGTCCC
CAGGCTCCCCAGCAGGCAGAAGTATGCAAAGCATGCATCTCAATTAGTCAGCAACCAGGTGTGGAAAGTC
CCCAGGCTCCCCAGCAGGCAGAAGTATGCAAAGCATGCATCTCAATTAGTCAGCAACCATAGTCCCGCCC
CTAACTCCGCCCATCCCGCCCCTAACTCCGCCCAGTTCCGCCCATTCTCCGCCCCATGGCTGACTAATTT
TTTTTATTTATGCAGAGGCCGAGGCCGCCTCTGCCTCTGAGCTATTCCAGAAGTAGTGAGGAGGCTTTTT
TGGAGGCCTAGGCTTTTGCAAAAAGCTCCCGGGAGCTTGTATATCCATTTTCGGATCTGATCAGCACGTG
TTGACAATTAATCATCGGCATAGTATATCGGCATAGTATAATACGACAAGGTGAGGAACTAAACCATGGC
CAAGTTGACCAGTGCCGTTCCGGTGCTCACCGCGCGCGACGTCGCCGGAGCGGTCGAGTTCTGGACCGAC
CGGCTCGGGTTCTCCCGGGACTTCGTGGAGGACGACTTCGCCGGTGTGGTCCGGGACGACGTGACCCTGT
TCATCAGCGCGGTCCAGGACCAGGTGGTGCCGGACAACACCCTGGCCTGGGTGTGGGTGCGCGGCCTGGA
CGAGCTGTACGCCGAGTGGTCGGAGGTCGTGTCCACGAACTTCCGGGACGCCTCCGGGCCGGCCATGACC
GAGATCGGCGAGCAGCCGTGGGGGCGGGAGTTCGCCCTGCGCGACCCGGCCGGCAACTGCGTGCACTTCG
TGGCCGAGGAGCAGGACTGACACGTGCTACGAGATTTCGATTCCACCGCCGCCTTCTATGAAAGGTTGGG
CTTCGGAATCGTTTTCCGGGACGCCGGCTGGATGATCCTCCAGCGCGGGGATCTCATGCTGGAGTTCTTC
GCCCACCCCAACTTGTTTATTGCAGCTTATAATGGTTACAAATAAAGCAATAGCATCACAAATTTCACAA
ATAAAGCATTTTTTTCACTGCATTCTAGTTGTGGTTTGTCCAAACTCATCAATGTATCTTATCATGTCTG
TATACCGTCGACCTCTAGCTAGAGCTTGGCGTAATCATGGTCATAGCTGTTTCCTGTGTGAAATTGTTAT
CCGCTCACAATTCCACACAACATACGAGCCGGAAGCATAAAGTGTAAAGCCTGGGGTGCCTAATGAGTGA
GCTAACTCACATTAATTGCGTTGCGCTCACTGCCCGCTTTCCAGTCGGGAAACCTGTCGTGCCAGCTGCA
TTAATGAATCGGCCAACGCGCGGGGAGAGGCGGTTTGCGTATTGGGCGCTCTTCCGCTTCCTCGCTCACT
GACTCGCTGCGCTCGGTCGTTCGGCTGCGGCGAGCGGTATCAGCTCACTCAAAGGCGGTAATACGGTTAT
CCACAGAATCAGGGGATAACGCAGGAAAGAACATGTGAGCAAAAGGCCAGCAAAAGGCCAGGAACCGTAA
AAAGGCCGCGTTGCTGGCGTTTTTCCATAGGCTCCGCCCCCCTGACGAGCATCACAAAAATCGACGCTCA
AGTCAGAGGTGGCGAAACCCGACAGGACTATAAAGATACCAGGCGTTTCCCCCTGGAAGCTCCCTCGTGC
GCTCTCCTGTTCCGACCCTGCCGCTTACCGGATACCTGTCCGCCTTTCTCCCTTCGGGAAGCGTGGCGCT
TTCTCATAGCTCACGCTGTAGGTATCTCAGTTCGGTGTAGGTCGTTCGCTCCAAGCTGGGCTGTGTGCAC
GAACCCCCCGTTCAGCCCGACCGCTGCGCCTTATCCGGTAACTATCGTCTTGAGTCCAACCCGGTAAGAC
ACGACTTATCGCCACTGGCAGCAGCCACTGGTAACAGGATTAGCAGAGCGAGGTATGTAGGCGGTGCTAC
AGAGTTCTTGAAGTGGTGGCCTAACTACGGCTACACTAGAAGAACAGTATTTGGTATCTGCGCTCTGCTG
AAGCCAGTTACCTTCGGAAAAAGAGTTGGTAGCTCTTGATCCGGCAAACAAACCACCGCTGGTAGCGGTG
GTTTTTTTGTTTGCAAGCAGCAGATTACGCGCAGAAAAAAAGGATCTCAAGAAGATCCTTTGATCTTTTC
TACGGGGTCTGACGCTCAGTGGAACGAAAACTCACGTTAAGGGATTTTGGTCATGAGATTATCAAAAAGG
ATCTTCACCTAGATCCTTTTAAATTAAAAATGAAGTTTTAAATCAATCTAAAGTATATATGAGTAAACTT
GGTCTGACAGTTACCAATGCTTAATCAGTGAGGCACCTATCTCAGCGATCTGTCTATTTCGTTCATCCAT
AGTTGCCTGACTCCCCGTCGTGTAGATAACTACGATACGGGAGGGCTTACCATCTGGCCCCAGTGCTGCA
ATGATACCGCGAGACCCACGCTCACCGGCTCCAGATTTATCAGCAATAAACCAGCCAGCCGGAAGGGCCG
AGCGCAGAAGTGGTCCTGCAACTTTATCCGCCTCCATCCAGTCTATTAATTGTTGCCGGGAAGCTAGAGT
AAGTAGTTCGCCAGTTAATAGTTTGCGCAACGTTGTTGCCATTGCTACAGGCATCGTGGTGTCACGCTCG
TCGTTTGGTATGGCTTCATTCAGCTCCGGTTCCCAACGATCAAGGCGAGTTACATGATCCCCCATGTTGT
GCAAAAAAGCGGTTAGCTCCTTCGGTCCTCCGATCGTTGTCAGAAGTAAGTTGGCCGCAGTGTTATCACT
CATGGTTATGGCAGCACTGCATAATTCTCTTACTGTCATGCCATCCGTAAGATGCTTTTCTGTGACTGGT
GAGTACTCAACCAAGTCATTCTGAGAATAGTGTATGCGGCGACCGAGTTGCTCTTGCCCGGCGTCAATAC
GGGATAATACCGCGCCACATAGCAGAACTTTAAAAGTGCTCATCATTGGAAAACGTTCTTCGGGGCGAAA
ACTCTCAAGGATCTTACCGCTGTTGAGATCCAGTTCGATGTAACCCACTCGTGCACCCAACTGATCTTCA
GCATCTTTTACTTTCACCAGCGTTTCTGGGTGAGCAAAAACAGGAAGGCAAAATGCCGCAAAAAAGGGAA
TAAGGGCGACACGGAAATGTTGAATACTCATACTCTTCCTTTTTCAATATTATTGAAGCATTTATCAGGG
TTATTGTCTCATGAGCGGATACATATTTGAATGTATTTAGAAAAATAAACAAATAGGGGTTCCGCGCACA
TTTCCCCGAAAAGTGCCACCTGACGTCGACGGATCGGGAGATCTCCCGATCCCCTATGGTGCACTCTCAG
TACAATCTGCTCTGATGCCGCATAGTTAAGCCAGTATCTGCTCCCTGCTTGTGTGTTGGAGGTCGCTGAG
TAGTGCGCGAGCAAAATTTAAGCTACAACAAGGCAAGGCTTGACCGACAATTGCATGAAGAATCTGCTTA
GGGTTAGGCGTTTTGCGCTGCTTCGCGATGTACGGGCCAGATATACGCGTTGACATTGATTATTGACTAG
TTATTAATAGTAATCAATTACGGGGTCATTAGTTCATAGCCCATATATGGAGTTCCGCGTTACATAACTT
ACGGTAAATGGCCCGCCTGGCTGACCGCCCAACGACCCCCGCCCATTGACGTCAATAATGACGTATGTTC
CCATAGTAACGCCAATAGGGACTTTCCATTGACGTCAATGGGTGGAGTATTTACGGTAAACTGCCCACTT
GGCAGTACATCAAGTGTATCATATGCCAAGTACGCCCCCTATTGACGTCAATGACGGTAAATGGCCCGCC
TGGCATTATGCCCAGTACATGACCTTATGGGACTTTCCTACTTGGCAGTACATCTACGTATTAGTCATCG
CTATTACCATGGTGATGCGGTTTTGGCAGTACATCAATGGGCGTGGATAGCGGTTTGACTCACGGGGATT
TCCAAGTCTCCACCCCATTGACGTCAATGGGAGTTTGTTTTGGCACCAAAATCAACGGGACTTTCCAAAA
TGTCGTAACAACTCCGCCCCATTGACGCAAATGGGCGGTAGGCGTGTACGGTGGGAGGTCTATATAAGCA
GCGCGTTTTGCCTGTACTGGGTCTCTCTGGTTAGACCAGATCTGAGCCTGGGAGCTCTCTGGCTAACTAG
GGAACCCACTGCTTAAGCCTCAATAAAGCTTGCCTTGAGTGCTTCAAGTAGTGTGTGCCCGTCTGTTGTG
TGACTCTGGTAACTAGAGATCCCTCAGACCCTTTTAGTCAGTGTGGAAAATCTCTAGCAGTGGCGCCCGA
ACAGGGACTTGAAAGCGAAAGGGAAACCAGAGGAGCTCTCTCGACGCAGGACTCGGCTTGCTGAAGCGCG
CACGGCAAGAGGCGAGGGGCGGCGACTGGTGAGTACGCCAAAAATTTTGACTAGCGGAGGCTAGAAGGAG
AGAGATGGGTGCGAGAGCGTCAGTATTAAGCGGGGGAGAATTAGATCGCGATGGGAAAAAATTCGGTTAA
GGCCAGGGGGAAAGAAAAAATATAAATTAAAACATATAGTATGGGCAAGCAGGGAGCTAGAACGATTCGC
AGTTAATCCTGGCCTGTTAGAAACATCAGAAGGCTGTAGACAAATACTGGGACAGCTACAACCATCCCTT
CAGACAGGATCAGAAGAACTTAGATCATTATATAATACAGTAGCAACCCTCTATTGTGTGCATCAAAGGA
TAGAGATAAAAGACACCAAGGAAGCTTTAGACAAGATAGAGGAAGAGCAAAACAAAAGTAAGACCACCGC
ACAGCAAGCGGCCGCTGATCTTCAGACCTGGAGGAGGAGATATGAGGGACAATTGGAGAAGTGAATTATA
TAAATATAAAGTAGTAAAAATTGAACCATTAGGAGTAGCACCCACCAAGGCAAAGAGAAGAGTGGTGCAG
AGAGAAAAAAGAGCAGTGGGAATAGGAGCTTTGTTCCTTGGGTTCTTGGGAGCAGCAGGAAGCACTATGG
GCGCAGCGTCAATGACGCTGACGGTACAGGCCAGACAATTATTGTCTGGTATAGTGCAGCAGCAGAACAA
TTTGCTGAGGGCTATTGAGGCGCAACAGCATCTGTTGCAACTCACAGTCTGGGGCATCAAGCAGCTCCAG
GCAAGAATCCTGGCTGTGGAAAGATACCTAAAGGATCAACAGCTCCTGGGGATTTGGGGTTGCTCTGGAA
AACTCATTTGCACCACTGCTGTGCCTTGGAATGCTAGTTGGAGTAATAAATCTCTGGAACAGATTTGGAA
TCACACGACCTGGATGGAGTGGGACAGAGAAATTAACAATTACACAAGCTTAATACACTCCTTAATTGAA
GAATCGCAAAACCAGCAAGAAAAGAATGAACAAGAATTATTGGAATTAGATAAATGGGCAAGTTTGTGGA
ATTGGTTTAACATAACAAATTGGCTGTGGTATATAAAATTATTCATAATGATAGTAGGAGGCTTGGTAGG
TTTAAGAATAGTTTTTGCTGTACTTTCTATAGTGAATAGAGTTAGGCAGGGATATTCACCATTATCGTTT
CAGACCCACCTCCCAACCCCGAGGGGACCCGACAGGCCCGAAGGAATAGAAGAAGAAGGTGGAGAGAGAG
ACAGAGACAGATCCATTCGATTAGTGAACGGATCGGCACTGCGTGCGCCAATTCTGCAGACAAATGGCAG
TATTCATCCACAATTTTAAAAGAAAAGGGGGGATTGGGGGGTACAGTGCAGGGGAAAGAATAGTAGACAT
AATAGCAACAGACATACAAACTAAAGAATTACAAAAACAAATTACAAAAATTCAAAATTTTCGGGTTTAT
TACAGGGACAGCAGAGATCCAGTTTGGTTAATTAGCTAGCGAGGGCCTATTTCCCATGATTCCTTCATAT
TTGCATATACGATACAAGGCTGTTAGAGAGATAATTGGAATTAATTTGACTGTAAACACAAAGATATTAG
TACAAAATACGTGACGTAGAAAGTAATAATTTCTTGGGTAGTTTGCAGTTTTAAAATTATGTTTTAAAAT
GGACTATCATATGCTTACCGTAACTTGAAAGTATTTCGATTTCTTGGCTTTATATATCTTGTGGAAAGGA
CGAAACACCGAGGGCCCGGGGCTTCAGAG
